Addgene plasmid #47227: TAL3508
Depositing lab: Keith Joung. Depositing organization: Massachusetts General Hospital. Publication: Targeted gene disruption in somatic zebrafish cells using engineered TALENs. Sander JD, Cade L, Khayter C, Reyon D, Peterson RT, Joung JK, Yeh JR. Nat Biotechnol. 2011 Aug 5;29(8):697-8. doi: 10.1038/nbt.1934. PubMed 21822241.
Backbone
  Vector backbone: JDS78
  Backbone manufacturer: Addgene plasmid #32290
  Backbone size w/o insert (bp): 6447
  Vector type: Mammalian Expression ; T7
Growth in bacteria
  Bacterial resistance: Ampicillin, 100 μg/mL
  Growth temperature: 37°C
  Growth strain: XL1 Blue
  Copy number: High Copy
Gene/Insert
  Gene/Insert name: ZebrafishCommunity-pax7a-left (alt name: pax7a)
  Species: D. rerio (zebrafish)
  Insert size (bp): 1430
  Entrez Gene: pax7a (a.k.a. CH211-119A10.1, pax7, pax7c, pax7d, pax7e)
  Promoter: CMV
  Tag / fusion protein: 3X Flag (N terminal on backbone); WT FOKI (C terminal on backbone)
  Cloning method: Restriction Enzyme; 5′ cloning site BsmBI (destroyed during cloning); 3′ cloning site BsmBI (destroyed during cloning)
  Sequencing primers: 5′ CMV-F; 3′ BGH-rev
Terms and licenses: Academic/Nonprofit Terms; Industry Terms: Not Available to Industry
Depositor comments: Target binding site: TTAGAAGTCTCAACACCT It is strongly recommended that users perform a diagnostic digest to verify this plasmid prior to use. For example, a double digest of the plasmid with BamHI and KpnI should result in two bands at 2.3kb and 5.8kb.
How to cite: TAL3508 was a gift from Keith Joung (Addgene plasmid # 47227)
