[The description below was written by a language model from this plasmid's Addgene catalogue record.]
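Description:
TAL3508 is a TALEN expression plasmid built on the JDS78 backbone (about 6.4 kb without insert), a vector listed as a mammalian expression and T7 type. It encodes the "left" monomer of a TAL effector nuclease pair directed against the zebrafish (D. rerio) pax7a gene. The roughly 1.4 kb insert is not pax7a coding sequence. It is an engineered array of TAL effector repeats designed to recognise a specific DNA site in that locus. The array was placed into the backbone through BsmBI sites that were destroyed during cloning, as is typical of type IIS assembly, which leaves a seamless in-frame junction. The plasmid is maintained at high copy in E. coli under ampicillin selection. The record does not name the origin of replication, and no feature table is supplied.

The backbone provides the parts that flank the repeat array: an N-terminal 3X FLAG epitope for detecting the protein and a C-terminal wild-type FokI nuclease domain. Expression is driven by a CMV promoter, and the T7 designation indicates that the same cassette can serve as a template for in vitro transcription of mRNA. The BGH reverse sequencing primer suggests a bovine growth hormone polyadenylation region downstream. Because FokI cleaves only as a dimer, this construct must be used with a matching "right" TALEN that binds the opposite strand nearby. Together they make a double-strand break in the spacer between the two sites, and error-prone repair of that break can produce disruptive indels. The associated publication concerns targeted gene disruption in somatic zebrafish cells, so the intended use is pax7a knockout or mutagenesis in zebrafish.
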