>Addgene plasmid #47227 | TAL3508 | depositor partial sequence | sequence record 67314 | Insert sequence
ATGGACTACAAAGACCATGACGGTGATTATAAAGATCATGACATCGATTACAAGGATGACGATGACAAGA
TGGCCCCCAAGAAGAAGAGGAAGGTGGGCATTCACCGCGGGGTACCTATGGTGGACTTGAGGACACTCGG
TTATTCGCAACAGCAACAGGAGAAAATCAAGCCTAAGGTCAGGAGCACCGTCGCGCAACACCACGAGGCG
CTTGTGGGGCATGGCTTCACTCATGCGCATATTGTCGCGCTTTCACAGCACCCTGCGGCGCTTGGGACGG
TGGCTGTCAAATACCAAGATATGATTGCGGCCCTGCCCGAAGCCACGCACGAGGCAATTGTAGGGGTCGG
TAAACAGTGGTCGGGAGCGCGAGCACTTGAGGCGCTGCTGACTGTGGCGGGTGAGCTTAGGGGGCCTCCG
CTCCAGCTCGACACCGGGCAGCTGCTGAAGATCGCGAAGAGAGGGGGAGTAACAGCGGTAGAGGCAGTGC
ACGCCTGGCGCAATGCGCTCACCGGGGCCCCCTTGAACCTGACCCCAGACCAGGTAGTCGCAATCGCGTC
AAACGGAGGGGGAAAGCAAGCCCTGGAAACCGTGCAAAGGTTGTTGCCGGTCCTTTGTCAAGACCACGGC
CTTACACCGGAGCAAGTCGTGGCCATTGCAAGCAACATCGGTGGCAAACAGGCTCTTGAGACGGTTCAGA
GACTTCTCCCAGTTCTCTGTCAAGCCCACGGGCTGACTCCCGATCAAGTTGTAGCGATTGCGAATAACAA
TGGAGGGAAACAAGCATTGGAGACTGTCCAACGGCTCCTTCCCGTGTTGTGTCAAGCCCACGGTTTGACG
CCTGCACAAGTGGTCGCCATCGCCTCCAATATTGGCGGTAAGCAGGCGCTGGAAACAGTACAGCGCCTGC
TGCCTGTACTGTGCCAGGATCATGGACTGACCCCAGACCAGGTAGTCGCAATCGCGTCGAACATTGGGGG
AAAGCAAGCCCTGGAAACCGTGCAAAGGTTGTTGCCGGTCCTTTGTCAAGACCACGGCCTTACACCGGAG
CAAGTCGTGGCCATTGCAAATAATAACGGTGGCAAACAGGCTCTTGAGACGGTTCAGAGACTTCTCCCAG
TTCTCTGTCAAGCCCACGGGCTGACTCCCGATCAAGTTGTAGCGATTGCGTCCAACGGTGGAGGGAAACA
AGCATTGGAGACTGTCCAACGGCTCCTTCCCGTGTTGTGTCAAGCCCACGGTTTGACGCCTGCACAAGTG
GTCGCCATCGCCAGCCATGATGGCGGTAAGCAGGCGCTGGAAACAGTACAGCGCCTGCTGCCTGTACTGT
GCCAGGATCATGGACTGACCCCAGACCAGGTAGTCGCAATCGCGTCAAACGGAGGGGGAAAGCAAGCCCT
GGAAACCGTGCAAAGGTTGTTGCCGGTCCTTTGTCAAGACCACGGCCTTACACCGGAGCAAGTCGTGGCC
ATTGCATCCCACGACGGTGGCAAACAGGCTCTTGAGACGGTTCAGAGACTTCTCCCAGTTCTCTGTCAAG
CCCACGGGCTGACTCCCGATCAAGTTGTAGCGATTGCGTCGAACATTGGAGGGAAACAAGCATTGGAGAC
TGTCCAACGGCTCCTTCCCGTGTTGTGTCAAGCCCACGGTTTGACGCCTGCACAAGTGGTCGCCATCGCC
TCCAATATTGGCGGTAAGCAGGCGCTGGAAACAGTACAGCGCCTGCTGCCTGTACTGTGCCAGGATCATG
GACTGACCCCAGACCAGGTAGTCGCAATCGCGTCACATGACGGGGGAAAGCAAGCCCTGGAAACCGTGCA
AAGGTTGTTGCCGGTCCTTTGTCAAGACCACGGCCTTACACCGGAGCAAGTCGTGGCCATTGCAAGCAAC
ATCGGTGGCAAACAGGCTCTTGAGACGGTTCAGAGACTTCTCCCAGTTCTCTGTCAAGCCCACGGGCTGA
CTCCCGATCAAGTTGTAGCGATTGCGTCGCATGACGGAGGGAAACAAGCATTGGAGACTGTCCAACGGCT
CCTTCCCGTGTTGTGTCAAGCCCACGGTTTGACGCCTGCACAAGTGGTCGCCATCGCCAGCCATGATGGC
GGTAAGCAGGCGCTGGAAACAGTACAGCGCCTGCTGCCTGTACTGTGCCAGGATCATGGACTGACACCCG
AACAGGTGGTCGCCATTGCTTCTAATGGGGGAGGACGGCCAGCCTTGGAG
