>Addgene plasmid #47227 | TAL3508 | addgene partial sequence | sequence record 69167 | JDS-TALEN-F 5'-TAGGGGTCGGTAAACAGTGG-3'
TGTGGCGGGTGAGCTTAGGGGGCCTCCGCTCCAGCTCGACACCGGGCAGCTGCTGAAGATCGCGAAGAGA
GGGGGAGTAACAGCGGTAGAGGCAGTGCACGCCTGGCGCAATGCGCTCACCGGGGCCCCCTTGAACCTGA
CCCCAGACCAGGTAGTCGCAATCGCGTCAAACGGAGGGGGAAAGCAAGCCCTGGAAACCGTGCAAAGGTT
GTTGCCGGTCCTTTGTCAAGACCACGGCCTTACACCGGAGCAAGTCGTGGCCATTGCAAGCAACATCGGT
GGCAAACAGGCTCTTGAGACGGTTCAGAGACTTCTCCCAGTTCTCTGTCAAGCCCACGGGCTGACTCCCG
ATCAAGTTGTAGCGATTGCGAATAACAATGGAGGGAAACAAGCATTGGAGACTGTCCAACGGCTCCTTCC
CGTGTTGTGTCAAGCCCACGGTTTGACGCCTGCACAAGTGGTCGCCATCGCCTCCAATATTGGCGGTAAG
CAGGCGCTGGAAACAGTACAGCGCCTGCTGCCTGTACTGTGCCAGGATCATGGACTGACCCCAGACCAGG
TAGTCGCAATCGCGTCGAACATTGGGGGAAAGCAAGCCCTGGAAACCGTGCAAAGGTTGTTGCCGGTCCT
TTGTCAAGACCACGGCCTTACACCGGAGCAAGTCGTGGCCATTGCAAATAATAACGGTGGCAAACAGGCT
CTTGAGACGGTTCAGAGACTTCTCCCAGTTCTCTGTCAAGCCCACGGGCTGACTCCCGATCAAGTTGTAG
CGATTGCGTCCAACGGTGGAGGGAAACAAGCATTGGAGACTGTCCAACGGCTCCTTCCCGTGTTGTGTCA
AGCCCACGGTTTGACGCCTGCACAAGTG
